Addgene plasmid #75389: pLH-sgRNA1-2XMS2
Purpose: sgRNA1-2XMS2
Depositing lab: Thoru Pederson. Depositing organization: University of Massachusetts, Worcester. Publication: Multiplexed labeling of genomic loci with dCas9 and engineered sgRNAs using CRISPRainbow. Ma H, Tu LC, Naseri A, Huisman M, Zhang S, Grunwald D, Pederson T. Nat Biotechnol. 2016 Apr 18. doi: 10.1038/nbt.3526. PubMed 27088723.
Backbone
  Vector backbone: pLKO.1
  Backbone size w/o insert (bp): 8000
  Total vector size (bp): 8327
  Vector type: Mammalian Expression, Lentiviral, CRISPR
  Selectable markers: Hygromycin
Growth in bacteria
  Bacterial resistance: Ampicillin, 100 μg/mL
  Growth temperature: 30°C
  Growth strain: ccdB Survival
  Growth instructions: May require 2 days to grow
  Copy number: High Copy
Gene/Insert
  Gene/Insert name: sgRNA1-2XMS2
  Species: Synthetic
  Insert size (bp): 136
  Promoter: U6
  Tag / fusion protein: no
  Cloning method: Restriction Enzyme; 5′ cloning site Sbf I (not destroyed); 3′ cloning site EcoR I (not destroyed)
  Sequencing primers: 5′ cccttcaccgagggcctatttccc; 3′ CTATTCTTTCCCCTGCACTGTACCC
Terms and licenses: Academic/Nonprofit Terms; Industry Terms: Not Available to Industry
Depositor comments: Want all of the CRISPRainbow constructs? Request the set here: https://www.addgene.org/kits/pederson-crisprainbow/
How to cite: pLH-sgRNA1-2XMS2 was a gift from Thoru Pederson (Addgene plasmid # 75389 ; http://n2t.net/addgene:75389 ; RRID:Addgene_75389)
