[The description below was written by a language model from this plasmid's Addgene catalogue record and the feature table of its GenBank file.]
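Description:
pLH-sgRNA1-2XMS2 is an 8.3 kb lentiviral sgRNA expression vector built on the pLKO.1 backbone and belongs to the CRISPRainbow set for multiplexed labeling of genomic loci with dCas9 and engineered guide RNAs. It is a self-inactivating HIV-1-based transfer plasmid. An RSV promoter fused to a truncated 5' LTR drives the genomic transcript, followed by the Psi packaging signal, the Rev response element and a cPPT/CTS, with a U3-deleted 3' LTR and a downstream SV40 poly(A) signal and SV40 origin. In bacteria it replicates from a high-copy ColE1/pUC-type origin and is selected through beta-lactamase (ampicillin resistance). An f1 origin is also present. Transduced mammalian cells are selected with hygromycin, using a HygR gene expressed from the human PGK promoter.

The payload is a human U6 (RNA polymerase III) promoter driving a synthetic sgRNA scaffold that carries two MS2 stem loops. These hairpins bind the bacteriophage MS2 coat protein, so a fluorescent coat-protein fusion can be recruited to the dCas9–sgRNA complex at its target locus. Such a fusion would have to be supplied from a separate construct, as would dCas9, since neither is encoded here. Between the U6 promoter and the scaffold the feature table shows a ccdB toxin gene. Its position suggests a counter-selectable stuffer occupying the guide site, although the record does not describe how spacers are cloned in and no targeting sequence is annotated. The presence of ccdB explains why the plasmid is maintained in a ccdB-tolerant strain. The insert is recorded as cloned between SbfI and EcoRI sites, both retained.
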