LOCUS       Exported 8327 bp ds-DNA circular SYN 12-MAY-2021
DEFINITION  sgRNA1-2XMS2.
ACCESSION   .
VERSION     .
KEYWORDS    pLH-sgRNA1-2XMS2
SOURCE      synthetic DNA construct
  ORGANISM  synthetic DNA construct
REFERENCE   1 (bases 1 to 8327)
  AUTHORS   Ma H, Tu LC, Naseri A, Huisman M, Zhang S, Grunwald D, Pederson T
  TITLE     Multiplexed labeling of genomic loci with dCas9 and engineered
            sgRNAs using CRISPRainbow.
  JOURNAL   Nat Biotechnol. 2016 Apr 18. doi: 10.1038/nbt.3526.
  PUBMED    27088723
REFERENCE   2 (bases 1 to 8327)
  AUTHORS   .
  TITLE     Direct Submission
  JOURNAL   Exported May 12, 2021 from SnapGene Server 1.1.58
            http://www.snapgene.com
FEATURES             Location/Qualifiers
     source          1..8327
                     /organism="synthetic DNA construct"
                     /mol_type="other DNA"
     primer_bind     complement(167..187)
                     /label=hU6-F
                     /note="Human U6 promoter, forward primer"
     CDS             complement(485..529)
                     /codon_start=1
                     /product="antigenic peptide corresponding to amino acids
                     655 to 669 of the HIV envelope protein gp41 (Lutje Hulsik
                     et al., 2013)"
                     /label=gp41 peptide
                     /note="recognized by the 2H10 single-chain llama nanobody"
                     /translation="KNEQELLELDKWASL"
     misc_feature    714..947
                     /label=RRE
                     /note="The Rev response element (RRE) of HIV-1 allows for
                     Rev-dependent mRNA export from the nucleus to the
                     cytoplasm."
     misc_feature    1440..1565
                     /label=HIV-1 Psi
                     /note="packaging signal of human immunodeficiency virus
                     type 1"
     LTR             1612..1792
                     /label=5' LTR (truncated)
                     /note="truncated 5' long terminal repeat (LTR) from HIV-1"
     promoter        complement(1793..2019)
                     /label=RSV promoter
                     /note="Rous sarcoma virus enhancer/promoter"
     primer_bind     complement(2047..2067)
                     /label=T3
                     /note="T3 promoter, forward primer"
     promoter        complement(2047..2065)
                     /label=T3 promoter
                     /note="promoter for bacteriophage T3 RNA polymerase"
     primer_bind     complement(2086..2102)
                     /label=M13 rev
                     /note="common sequencing primer, one of multiple similar
                     variants"
     primer_bind     complement(2086..2102)
                     /label=M13 Reverse
                     /note="In lacZ gene. Also called M13-rev"
     primer_bind     complement(2099..2121)
                     /label=M13/pUC Reverse
                     /note="In lacZ gene"
     protein_bind    2110..2126
                     /label=lac operator
                     /bound_moiety="lac repressor encoded by lacI"
                     /note="The lac repressor binds to the lac operator to
                     inhibit transcription in E. coli. This inhibition can be
                     relieved by adding lactose or
                     isopropyl-beta-D-thiogalactopyranoside (IPTG)."
     promoter        complement(2134..2164)
                     /label=lac promoter
                     /note="promoter for the E. coli lac operon"
     protein_bind    2179..2200
                     /label=CAP binding site
                     /bound_moiety="E. coli catabolite activator protein"
                     /note="CAP binding activates transcription in the presence
                     of cAMP."
     primer_bind     complement(2317..2334)
                     /label=L4440
                     /note="L4440 vector, forward primer"
     rep_origin      complement(2488..3076)
                     /direction=LEFT
                     /label=ori
                     /note="high-copy-number ColE1/pMB1/pBR322/pUC origin of
                     replication"
     primer_bind     complement(2568..2587)
                     /label=pBR322ori-F
                     /note="pBR322 origin, forward primer"
     CDS             complement(3247..4107)
                     /codon_start=1
                     /gene="bla"
                     /product="beta-lactamase"
                     /label=AmpR
                     /note="confers resistance to ampicillin, carbenicillin, and
                     related antibiotics"
                     /translation="MSIQHFRVALIPFFAAFCLPVFAHPETLVKVKDAEDQLGARVGYI
                     ELDLNSGKILESFRPEERFPMMSTFKVLLCGAVLSRIDAGQEQLGRRIHYSQNDLVEYS
                     PVTEKHLTDGMTVRELCSAAITMSDNTAANLLLTTIGGPKELTAFLHNMGDHVTRLDRW
                     EPELNEAIPNDERDTTMPVAMATTLRKLLTGELLTLASRQQLIDWMEADKVAGPLLRSA
                     LPAGWFIADKSGAGERGSRGIIAALGPDGKPSRIVVIYTTGSQATMDERNRQIAEIGAS
                     LIKHW"
     primer_bind     3870..3889
                     /label=Amp-R
                     /note="Ampicillin resistance gene, reverse primer"
     promoter        complement(4108..4212)
                     /gene="bla"
                     /label=AmpR promoter
     rep_origin      complement(4238..4693)
                     /direction=LEFT
                     /label=f1 ori
                     /note="f1 bacteriophage origin of replication; arrow
                     indicates direction of (+) strand synthesis"
     primer_bind     complement(4375..4396)
                     /label=F1ori-F
                     /note="F1 origin, forward primer"
     primer_bind     4587..4606
                     /label=F1ori-R
                     /note="F1 origin, reverse primer"
     primer_bind     4820..4842
                     /label=M13/pUC Forward
                     /note="In lacZ gene"
     primer_bind     4834..4851
                     /label=M13 Forward
                     /note="In lacZ gene. Also called M13-F20 or M13 (-21)
                     Forward"
     primer_bind     4835..4851
                     /label=M13 fwd
                     /note="common sequencing primer, one of multiple similar
                     variants"
     primer_bind     4861..4880
                     /label=T7
                     /note="T7 promoter, forward primer"
     promoter        4861..4879
                     /label=T7 promoter
                     /note="promoter for bacteriophage T7 RNA polymerase"
     rep_origin      4900..5035
                     /label=SV40 ori
                     /note="SV40 origin of replication"
     primer_bind     complement(4954..4973)
                     /label=SV40pro-F
                     /note="SV40 promoter/origin, forward primer"
     polyA_signal    5075..5196
                     /label=SV40 poly(A) signal
                     /note="SV40 polyadenylation signal"
     primer_bind     complement(5086..5105)
                     /label=EBV-rev
                     /note="SV40 polyA terminator, reverse primer"
     primer_bind     5140..5159
                     /label=SV40pA-R
                     /note="SV40 polyA, reverse primer"
     LTR             5268..5501
                     /label=3' LTR (Delta-U3)
                     /note="self-inactivating 3' long terminal repeat (LTR) from
                     HIV-1"
     primer_bind     5583..5599
                     /label=pBluescriptKS
                     /note="For pBluescript vector"
     primer_bind     5584..5600
                     /label=KS primer
                     /note="common sequencing primer, one of multiple similar
                     variants"
     CDS             complement(5624..6649)
                     /codon_start=1
                     /gene="aph(4)-Ia"
                     /product="aminoglycoside phosphotransferase from E. coli"
                     /label=HygR
                     /note="confers resistance to hygromycin"
                     /translation="MKKPELTATSVEKFLIEKFDSVSDLMQLSEGEESRAFSFDVGGRG
                     YVLRVNSCADGFYKDRYVYRHFASAALPIPEVLDIGEFSESLTYCISRRAQGVTLQDLP
                     ETELPAVLQPVAEAMDAIAAADLSQTSGFGPFGPQGIGQYTTWRDFICAIADPHVYHWQ
                     TVMDDTVSASVAQALDELMLWAEDCPEVRHLVHADFGSNNVLTDNGRITAVIDWSEAMF
                     GDSQYEVANIFFWRPWLACMEQQTRYFERRHPELAGSPRLRAYMLRIGLDQLYQSLVDG
                     NFDDAAWAQGRCDAIVRSGAGTVGRTQIARRSAAVWTDGCVEVLADSGNRRPSTRPRAK
                     E"
     promoter        complement(6739..7249)
                     /label=hPGK promoter
                     /note="human phosphoglycerate kinase 1 promoter"
     primer_bind     complement(6802..6820)
                     /label=hPGK-F
                     /note="Human PGK promoter, forward primer"
     misc_feature    7298..7415
                     /label=cPPT/CTS
                     /note="central polypurine tract and central termination
                     sequence of HIV-1"
     misc_RNA        complement(7494..7512)
                     /label=MS2 stem loop
                     /note="stem loop that binds the bacteriophage MS2 coat
                     protein"
     misc_RNA        complement(7564..7582)
                     /label=MS2 stem loop
                     /note="stem loop that binds the bacteriophage MS2 coat
                     protein"
     CDS             complement(7620..7925)
                     /codon_start=1
                     /gene="ccdB"
                     /product="CcdB, a bacterial toxin that poisons DNA gyrase"
                     /label=ccdB
                     /note="Plasmids containing the ccdB gene cannot be
                     propagated in standard E. coli strains."
                     /translation="MQFKVYTYKRESRYRLFVDVQSDIIDTPGRRMVIPLASARLLSDK
                     VSRELYPVVHIGDESWRMMTTDMASVPVSVIGEEVADLSHRENDIKNAINLMFWGI"
     primer_bind     complement(7722..7741)
                     /label=ccdB-fwd
                     /note="ccdB gene, forward primer"
     promoter        complement(8274..187)
                     /label=U6 promoter
                     /note="RNA polymerase III promoter for human U6 snRNA"
     primer_bind     complement(8324..16)
                     /label=LKO.1 5'
                     /note="Human U6 promoter, forward primer"
ORIGIN
        1 taagcatatg atagtccatt ttaaaacata attttaaaac tgcaaactac ccaagaaatt
       61 attactttct acgtcacgta ttttgtacta atatctttgt gtttacagtc aaattaattc
      121 caattatctc tctaacagcc ttgtatcgta tatgcaaata tgaaggaatc atgggaaata
      181 ggccctcggt gaagggggcg gccgctcgag gctagtctcg tgatcgatac cgtcgagatc
      241 cgttcactaa tcgaatggat ctgtctctgt ctctctctcc accttcttct tctattcctt
      301 cgggcctgtc gggtcccctc ggggttggga ggtgggtctg aaacgataat ggtgaatatc
      361 cctgcctaac tctattcact atagaaagta cagcaaaaac tattcttaaa cctaccaagc
      421 ctcctactat cattatgaat aattttatat accacagcca atttgttatg ttaaaccaat
      481 tccacaaact tgcccattta tctaattcca ataattcttg ttcattcttt tcttgctggt
      541 tttgcgattc ttcaattaag gagtgtatta agcttgtgta attgttaatt tctctgtccc
      601 actccatcca ggtcgtgtga ttccaaatct gttccagaga tttattactc caactagcat
      661 tccaaggcac agcagtggtg caaatgagtt ttccagagca accccaaatc cccaggagct
      721 gttgatcctt taggtatctt tccacagcca ggattcttgc ctggagctgc ttgatgcccc
      781 agactgtgag ttgcaacaga tgctgttgcg cctcaatagc cctcagcaaa ttgttctgct
      841 gctgcactat accagacaat aattgtctgg cctgtaccgt cagcgtcatt gacgctgcgc
      901 ccatagtgct tcctgctgct cccaagaacc caaggaacaa agctcctatt cccactgctc
      961 ttttttctct ctgcaccact cttctctttg ccttggtggg tgctactcct aatggttcaa
     1021 tttttactac tttatattta tataattcac ttctccaatt gtccctcata tctcctcctc
     1081 caggtctgaa gatcagcggc cgcttgctgt gcggtggtct tacttttgtt ttgctcttcc
     1141 tctatcttgt ctaaagcttc cttggtgtct tttatctcta tcctttgatg cacacaatag
     1201 agggttgcta ctgtattata taatgatcta agttcttctg atcctgtctg aagggatggt
     1261 tgtagctgtc ccagtatttg tctacagcct tctgatgttt ctaacaggcc aggattaact
     1321 gcgaatcgtt ctagctccct gcttgcccat actatatgtt ttaatttata ttttttcttt
     1381 ccccctggcc ttaaccgaat tttttcccat cgcgatctaa ttctcccccg cttaatactg
     1441 acgctctcgc acccatctct ctccttctag cctccgctag tcaaaatttt tggcgtactc
     1501 accagtcgcc gcccctcgcc tcttgccgtg cgcgcttcag caagccgagt cctgcgtcga
     1561 gagagctcct ctggtttccc tttcgctttc aagtccctgt tcgggcgcca ctgctagaga
     1621 ttttccacac tgactaaaag ggtctgaggg atctctagtt accagagtca cacaacagac
     1681 gggcacacac tacttgaagc actcaaggca agctttattg aggcttaagc agtgggttcc
     1741 ctagttagcc agagagctcc caggctcaga tctggtctaa ccagagagac ccgtttatgt
     1801 atcgagctag gcacttaaat acaatatctc tgcaatgcgg caattcagtg gttcgtccaa
     1861 tccatgtcag acccgtctgt tgccttccta ataaggcacg atcgtaccac cttacttcca
     1921 ccaatcggca tgcacggtgc tttttctctc cttgtaaggc atgttgctaa ctcatcgtta
     1981 ccatgttgca agactacaag agtattgcat aagactacat taagcttgca gctccagctt
     2041 ttgttccctt tagtgagggt taattgcgcg cttggcgtaa tcatggtcat agctgtttcc
     2101 tgtgtgaaat tgttatccgc tcacaattcc acacaacata cgagccggaa gcataaagtg
     2161 taaagcctgg ggtgcctaat gagtgagcta actcacatta attgcgttgc gctcactgcc
     2221 cgctttccag tcgggaaacc tgtcgtgcca gctgcattaa tgaatcggcc aacgcgcggg
     2281 gagaggcggt ttgcgtattg ggcgctcttc cgcttcctcg ctcactgact cgctgcgctc
     2341 ggtcgttcgg ctgcggcgag cggtatcagc tcactcaaag gcggtaatac ggttatccac
     2401 agaatcaggg gataacgcag gaaagaacat gtgagcaaaa ggccagcaaa aggccaggaa
     2461 ccgtaaaaag gccgcgttgc tggcgttttt ccataggctc cgcccccctg acgagcatca
     2521 caaaaatcga cgctcaagtc agaggtggcg aaacccgaca ggactataaa gataccaggc
     2581 gtttccccct ggaagctccc tcgtgcgctc tcctgttccg accctgccgc ttaccggata
     2641 cctgtccgcc tttctccctt cgggaagcgt ggcgctttct catagctcac gctgtaggta
     2701 tctcagttcg gtgtaggtcg ttcgctccaa gctgggctgt gtgcacgaac cccccgttca
     2761 gcccgaccgc tgcgccttat ccggtaacta tcgtcttgag tccaacccgg taagacacga
     2821 cttatcgcca ctggcagcag ccactggtaa caggattagc agagcgaggt atgtaggcgg
     2881 tgctacagag ttcttgaagt ggtggcctaa ctacggctac actagaagaa cagtatttgg
     2941 tatctgcgct ctgctgaagc cagttacctt cggaaaaaga gttggtagct cttgatccgg
     3001 caaacaaacc accgctggta gcggtggttt ttttgtttgc aagcagcaga ttacgcgcag
     3061 aaaaaaagga tctcaagaag atcctttgat cttttctacg gggtctgacg ctcagtggaa
     3121 cgaaaactca cgttaaggga ttttggtcat gagattatca aaaaggatct tcacctagat
     3181 ccttttaaat taaaaatgaa gttttaaatc aatctaaagt atatatgagt aaacttggtc
     3241 tgacagttac caatgcttaa tcagtgaggc acctatctca gcgatctgtc tatttcgttc
     3301 atccatagtt gcctgactcc ccgtcgtgta gataactacg atacgggagg gcttaccatc
     3361 tggccccagt gctgcaatga taccgcgaga cccacgctca ccggctccag atttatcagc
     3421 aataaaccag ccagccggaa gggccgagcg cagaagtggt cctgcaactt tatccgcctc
     3481 catccagtct attaattgtt gccgggaagc tagagtaagt agttcgccag ttaatagttt
     3541 gcgcaacgtt gttgccattg ctacaggcat cgtggtgtca cgctcgtcgt ttggtatggc
     3601 ttcattcagc tccggttccc aacgatcaag gcgagttaca tgatccccca tgttgtgcaa
     3661 aaaagcggtt agctccttcg gtcctccgat cgttgtcaga agtaagttgg ccgcagtgtt
     3721 atcactcatg gttatggcag cactgcataa ttctcttact gtcatgccat ccgtaagatg
     3781 cttttctgtg actggtgagt actcaaccaa gtcattctga gaatagtgta tgcggcgacc
     3841 gagttgctct tgcccggcgt caatacggga taataccgcg ccacatagca gaactttaaa
     3901 agtgctcatc attggaaaac gttcttcggg gcgaaaactc tcaaggatct taccgctgtt
     3961 gagatccagt tcgatgtaac ccactcgtgc acccaactga tcttcagcat cttttacttt
     4021 caccagcgtt tctgggtgag caaaaacagg aaggcaaaat gccgcaaaaa agggaataag
     4081 ggcgacacgg aaatgttgaa tactcatact cttccttttt caatattatt gaagcattta
     4141 tcagggttat tgtctcatga gcggatacat atttgaatgt atttagaaaa ataaacaaat
     4201 aggggttccg cgcacatttc cccgaaaagt gccacctaaa ttgtaagcgt taatattttg
     4261 ttaaaattcg cgttaaattt ttgttaaatc agctcatttt ttaaccaata ggccgaaatc
     4321 ggcaaaatcc cttataaatc aaaagaatag accgagatag ggttgagtgt tgttccagtt
     4381 tggaacaaga gtccactatt aaagaacgtg gactccaacg tcaaaggnnn nnnnnnnnnn
     4441 nnnnnnnnnn nnnnnnnnnn nnnnnnnnnn nnnnnntnnn nnnnnnnnnn nnnnnnnnnn
     4501 nnnnnnnnnn nnnnnnnnnn nnnnnnnnnn nnnnnnnnnn nnnnnnnnnn nnnnnnnnnn
     4561 nnnnnnnngn nnnnnnnnnn nnnnnnnnnn nnnnnnnnnn nnnnnnnnnn nnnnnnnnnn
     4621 nnnnnnnnnn nnnnnnnnnn nnnnnnnnnn nnnnnnnnnn nnnnnnnnnn nnnnnnnnnn
     4681 nnnnnnnnnn nnncccattc gccattcagg ctgcgcaact gttgggaagg gcgatcggtg
     4741 cgggcctctt cgctattacg ccagctggcg aaagggggat gtgctgcaag gcgattaagt
     4801 tgggtaacgc cagggttttc ccagtcacga cgttgtaaaa cgacggccag tgagcgcgcg
     4861 taatacgact cactataggg cgaattgggt acgtccctag gcctccaaaa aagcctcctc
     4921 actacttctg gaatagctca gaggccgagg cggcctcggc ctctgcataa ataaaaaaaa
     4981 ttagtcagcc atggggcgga gaatgggcgg aactgggcgg agttaggggc gggatgggcg
     5041 gagttagggg cgggatagct agagccagac atgataagat acattgatga gtttggacaa
     5101 accacaacta gaatgcagtg aaaaaaatgc tttatttgtg aaatttgtga tgctattgct
     5161 ttatttgtaa ccattataag ctgcaataaa caagttcctc tcactctctg atattcattt
     5221 ctttgcaagt tataaatact gaataataag atgacatgaa ctactactgc tagagatttt
     5281 ccacactgac taaaagggtc tgagggatct ctagttacca gagtcacaca acagacgggc
     5341 acacactact tgaagcactc aaggcaagct ttattgaggc ttaagcagtg ggttccctag
     5401 ttagccagag agctcccagg ctcagatctg gtctaaccag agagacccag tacaagcaaa
     5461 aagcagatct tttcttcgtt gggagtgaat tagcccttcc agtcccccct tttcttttaa
     5521 aaagtggcta agatctacag ctgccttgta agtcattggt cttaaaggta ccgggccccc
     5581 cctcgaggtc gacggtatcg atagatcccg gtcggcatct actctattcc tttgccctcg
     5641 gacgagtgct ggggcgtcgg tttccactat cggcgagtac ttctacacag ccatcggtcc
     5701 agacggccgc gcttctgcgg gcgatttgtg tacgcccgac agtcccggct ccggatcgga
     5761 cgattgcgtc gcatcgaccc tgcgcccaag ctgcatcatc gaaattgccg tcaaccaagc
     5821 tctgatagag ttggtcaaga ccaatgcgga gcatatacgc ccggagccgc ggcgatcctg
     5881 caagctccgg atgcctccgc tcgaagtagc gcgtctgctg ctccatacaa gccaaccacg
     5941 gcctccagaa gaagatgttg gcgacctcgt attgggaatc cccgaacatc gcctcgctcc
     6001 agtcaatgac cgctgttatg cggccattgt ccgtcaggac attgttggag ccgaaatccg
     6061 cgtgcacgag gtgccggact tcggggcagt cctcggccca aagcatcagc tcatcgagag
     6121 cctgcgcgac ggacgcactg acggtgtcgt ccatcacagt ttgccagtga tacacatggg
     6181 gatcagcaat cgcgcatatg aaatcacgcc atgtagtgta ttgaccgatt ccttgcggtc
     6241 cgaatgggcc gaacccgctc gtctggctaa gatcggccgc agcgatcgca tccatggcct
     6301 ccgcgaccgg ctgcagaaca gcgggcagtt cggtttcagg cagatcttgc aacgtgacac
     6361 cctgtgcacg gcgggagatg caataggtca ggctctcgct aaattcccca atgtcaagca
     6421 cttccggaat cgggagcgcg gccgatgcaa agtgccgata aacataacga tctttgtaga
     6481 aaccatcggc gcagctattt acccgcagga catatccacg ccctcctaca tcgaagctga
     6541 aagcacgaga ttcttcgccc tccgagagct gcatcaggtc ggagacgctg tcgaactttt
     6601 cgatcagaaa cttctcgaca gacgtcgcgg tgagttcagg ctttttcata tctcattgcc
     6661 ccccgggatc agatctgcag ggcttcccaa ccttaccaga gggcgcccca gctggcaagc
     6721 ttgatccggt ggatccccct ggggagagag gtcggtgatt cggtcaacga gggagccgac
     6781 tgccgacgtg cgctccggag gcttgcagaa tgcggaacac cgcgcgggca ggaacagggc
     6841 ccacactacc gccccacacc ccgcctcccg caccgcccct tcccggccgc tgctctcggc
     6901 gcgccctgct gagcagccgc tattggccac agcccatcgc ggtcggcgcg ctgccattgc
     6961 tccctggcgc tgtccgtctg cgagggtact agtgagacgt gcggcttccg tttgtcacgt
     7021 ccggcacgcc gcgaaccgca aggaaccttc ccgacttagg ggcggagcag gaagcgtcgc
     7081 cggggggccc acaagggtag cggcgaagat ccgggtgacg ctgcgaacgg acgtgaagaa
     7141 tgtgcgagac ccagggtcgg cgccgctgcg tttcccggaa ccacgcccag agcagccgcg
     7201 tccctgcgca aacccagggc tgccttggaa aaggcgcaac cccaaccccc tcgagccgcg
     7261 gccaaagtgg atctctgctg tccctgtaat aaacccgaaa attttgaatt tttgtaattt
     7321 gtttttgtaa ttctttagtt tgtatgtctg ttgctattat gtctactatt ctttcccctg
     7381 cactgtaccc cccaatcccc ccttttcttt taaaattgtg gatgaatact gccatttgtc
     7441 tcgaggtcga gaattcaaaa aaagcaccga ctcggtgcca cttggccctg cagacatggg
     7501 tgatcctcat gttggccaag ttgataacgg actagcctta tttgaacttg ctaggccctg
     7561 cagacatggg tgatcctcat gttggcctag ctctcaaacg ggtcttcgtc ctgcagggtt
     7621 tatattcccc agaacatcag gttaatggcg tttttgatgt cattttcgcg gtggctgaga
     7681 tcagccactt cttccccgat aacggagacc ggcacactgg ccatatcggt ggtcatcatg
     7741 cgccagcttt catccccgat atgcaccacc gggtaaagtt cacgggagac tttatctgac
     7801 agcagacgtg cactggccag ggggatcacc atccgtcgcc cgggcgtgtc aataatatca
     7861 ctctgtacat ccacaaacag acgataacgg ctctctcttt tataggtgta aaccttaaac
     7921 tgcatttcac cagtccctgt tctcgtcagc aaaagagccg ttcatttcaa taaaccgggc
     7981 gacctcagcc atcccttcct gattttccgc tttccagcgt tcggcacgca gacgacgggc
     8041 ttcattctgc atggttgtgc ttaccagacc ggagatattg acatcatata tgccttgagc
     8101 aactgatagc tgtcgctgtc aactgtcact gtaatacgct gcttcatagc acacctcttt
     8161 ttgacatact tcgggtatac atatcagtat atattcttat accgcaaaaa tcagcgcgca
     8221 aatacgcata ctgttatctg gcttttagta agcctcgaag acaccggtgt ttcgtccttt
     8281 ccacaagata tataaagcca agaaatcgaa atactttcaa gttacgg
//
