>Addgene plasmid #75389 | pLH-sgRNA1-2XMS2 | addgene partial sequence | sequence record 146814 | LKO1_5 5'-GACTATCATATGCTTACCGT-3'
ATGCGTATTTGCGCGCTGATTTTTGCGGTATAAGAATATATACTGATATGTATACCCGAAGTATGTCAAA
AAGAGGTGTGCTATGAAGCAGCGTATTACAGTGACAGTTGACAGCGACAGCTATCAGTTGCTCAAGGCAT
ATATGATGTCAATATCTCCGGTCTGGTAAGCACAACCATGCAGAATGAAGCCCGTCGTCTGCGTGCCGAA
CGCTGGAAAGCGGAAAATCAGGAAGGGATGGCTGAGGTCGCCCGGTTTATTGAAATGAACGGCTCTTTTG
CTGACGAGAACAGGGACTGGTGAAATGCAGTTTAAGGTTTACACCTATAAAAGAGAGAGCCGTTATCGTC
TGTTTGTGGATGTACAGAGTGATATTATTGACACGCCCGGGCGACGGATGGTGATCCCCCTGGCCAGTGC
ACGTCTGCTGTCAGATAAAGTCTCCCGTGAACTTTACCCGGTGGTGCATATCGGGGATGAAAGCTGGCGC
ATGATGACCACCGATATGGCCAGTGTGCCGGTCTCCGTTATCGGGGAAGAAGTGGCTGATCTCAGCCACC
GCGAAA
