>Addgene plasmid #75389 | pLH-sgRNA1-2XMS2 | addgene partial sequence | sequence record 147595 | ccdB-Fwd 5'-GCATGATGACCACCGATATG-3'
TGATCTCAGCCACCGCGAAAATGACATCAAAAACGCCATTAACCTGATGTTCTGGGGAATATAAACCCTG
CAGGACGAAGACCCGTTTGAGAGCTAGGCCAACATGAGGATCACCCATGTCTGCAGGGCCTAGCAAGTTC
AAATAAGGCTAGTCCGTTATCAACTTGGCCAACATGAGGATCACCCATGTCTGCAGGGCCAAGTGGCACC
GAGTCGGTGCTTTTTTTGAATTCTCGACCTCGAGACAAATGGCAGTATTCATCCACAATTTTAAAAGAAA
AGGGGGGATTGGGGGGTACAGTGCAGGGGAAAGAATAGTAGACATAATAGCAACAGACATACAAACTAAA
GAATTACAAAAACAAATTACAAAAATTCAAAATTTTCGGGTTTATTACAGGGACAGCAGAGATCCACTTT
GGCCGCGGCTCGAGGGGGTTGGGGTTGCGCCTTTTCCAAGGCAGCCCTGGGTTTGCGCAGGGACGCGGCT
GCTCTGGGCGTGGTTCCGGGAAACGCAGCGGCGCCGACCCTGGGTCTCGCACATTCTTCACGTCCGTTCG
CAGCGTCACCCGGATCTTCGCCGCTACCCTTGTGGGCCCCCCGGCGACGCTTCCTGCTCCGCCCCTAAGT
CGGGAAGGTTCCTTGCGGTTCGCGGCGTGCCGGACGTGACAAACGGAAGCCGCACGTCTCACTAGTACCC
TCGCAGACGGACAGCGCCAGGGAGCAATGGCAGCGCGCCGACCGCGATGGGCTGTGGCCAATAGCGGCTG
CTCAGCAGGGCGCGCCGAGAGCAGCGGCCGGGAAGGGGCGGTGCGGGAGGCGGGGTGTGGGGCGGTAGTG
TGGGCCCTGTTCCTGCCCGCGCGGTGTTCCGCATT
